>Addgene plasmid #50876 | pcDNA3.1 Flag YFP hNKCC1 A675C (NT441) | depositor full sequence | sequence record 76349 | Full Sequence
GCTAGCCCGGGCACGGCCGCCACCATGGGAGACTACAAAGACCATGACGGTGATTATAAAGATCACGACA
TCGACTACAAGGATGACGATGACAAGGGTGACCCTACCGTCAGCAAGGGCGAGGAGCTGTTCACCGGGGT
GGTGCCCATCCTGGTCGAGCTGGACGGCGACGTAAACGGCCACAAGTTCAGCGTGTCCGGCGAGGGCGAG
GGCGATGCCACCTACGGCAAGCTGACCCTGAAGTTCATCTGCACCACCGGCAAGCTGCCCGTGCCCTGGC
CCACCCTCGTGACCACCTTCGGCTACGGCCTGATGTGCTTCGCCCGCTACCCCGACCACATGAAGCAGCA
CGACTTCTTCAAGTCCGCCATGCCCGAAGGCTACGTCCAGGAGCGCACCATCTTCTTCAAGGACGACGGC
AACTACAAGACCCGCGCCGAGGTGAAGTTCGAGGGCGACACCCTGGTGAACCGCATCGAGCTGAAGGGCA
TCGACTTCAAGGAGGACGGCAACATCCTAGGGCACAAGCTGGAGTACAACTACAACAGCCACAACGTTTA
TATCATGGCCGACAAGCAGAAGAACGGCATCAAGGTGAACTTCAAGATCCGCCACAACATCGAGGACGGC
AGCGTGCAGCTCGCCGACCACTACCAGCAGAACACCCCCATCGGCGACGGCCCCGTGCTGCTGCCCGACA
ACCACTACCTGAGCTACCAGTCCAAACTGAGCAAAGACCCCAACGAGAAGCGCGATCACATGGTCCTGCT
GGAGTTCGTGACCGCCGCCGGGATCACTCTCGGCATGGACGAGCTCTACAAGGGTGACCTGGAGCCGAGG
CCCACGGCTCCTAGCTCCGGCGCGCCAGGCCTCGCCGGAGTCGGCGAAACGCCGAGCGCCGCTGCGCTGG
CCGCAGCCAGGGTGGAACTGCCCGGAACCGCTGTGCCCTCGGTGCCGGAGGATGCTGCGCCCGCGAGCCG
GGACGGGGGCGGGGTCCGCGATGAGGGACCAGCCGCCGCCGGTGACGGCCTGGGCAGACCCTTGGGGCCT
ACCCCGAGCCAGAGCCGTTTCCAGGTGGACCTCGTTTCCGAGAACGCAGGGCGGGCTGCTGCTGCGGCGG
CGGCGGCTGCTGCGGCCGCCGCCGCTGCTGGTGCCGGGGCGGGGGCCAAGCAGACTCCTGCCGACGGGGA
AGCCAGCGGCGAGAGCGAGCCAGCTAAAGGCAGCGAGGAAGCCAAAGGCCGCTTCCGCGTTAACTTCGTA
GATCCTGCTGCCAGCTCGTCCGCAGAAGATAGCCTGTCAGATGCCGCCGGGGTCGGAGTCGATGGACCCA
ACGTGAGCTTCCAGAACGGCGGGGACACGGTACTGAGCGAGGGCAGCAGCCTCCATTCCGGTGGCGGCGG
CGGCTCCGGCCACCACCAGCACTACTATTATGATACCCACACCAACACCTACTATCTGCGCACCTTCGGC
CACAACACAATGGACGCGGTACCCAGGATCGACCACTACCGGCACACAGCCGCGCAGCTCGGCGAGAAGC
TGCTCCGGCCTAGCCTGGCCGAGCTGCATGACGAGCTGGAAAAGGAACCTTTTGAGGATGGCTTTGCAAA
TGGGGAAGAAAGCACTCCAACACGTGATGCTGTGGTCACGTACACGGCCGAAAGTAAAGGAGTCGTGAAG
TTTGGCTGGATCAAGGGTGTACTAGTACGTTGTATGTTAAACATTTGGGGTGTGATGCTTTTCATTCGTC
TCTCATGGATTGTGGGACAAGCTGGAATTGGTCTATCAGTCCTTGTAATAATGATGGCTACTGTTGTGAC
AACTATCACAGGATTGTCCACTAGCGCCATCGCAACTAATGGATTTGTAAGGGGAGGCGGCGCATATTAT
TTAATATCTAGAAGTCTAGGGCCTGAATTTGGTGGTGCCATTGGTCTAATCTTCGCCTTTGCCAACGCTG
TTGCTGTTGCTATGTATGTGGTTGGATTTGCAGAAACCGTGGTGGAGTTGCTGAAAGAACATTCCATTCT
TATGATAGATGAAATCAATGACATCCGGATTATTGGAGCCATTACAGTCGTGATTCTTTTAGGTATCTCA
GTAGCCGGTATGGAGTGGGAAGCAAAAGCTCAGATTGTTCTTTTGGTGATCCTACTTCTTGCTATTGGTG
ATTTCGTCATAGGAACATTTATCCCACTCGAGAGCAAGAAGCCAAAAGGGTTTTTTGGCTATAAATCTGA
AATCTTTAATGAGAACTTTGGCCCCGATTTTCGAGAAGAAGAAACTTTCTTTTCTGTATTTGCCATCTTT
TTTCCTGCTGCAACTGGAATTCTGGCTGGCGCAAATATCTCAGGTGATCTTGCAGATCCTCAGTCAGCCA
TACCCAAAGGAACACTCCTAGCCATTTTAATTACTACATTGGTTTATGTAGGAATTGCCGTGTCTGTAGG
TTCTTGTGTCGTACGCGATGCCACTGGTAATGTTAATGACACTATCGTAACAGAGCTAACAAACTGTACT
AGCGCAGCCTGCAAATTAAACTTTGATTTTTCATCTTGTGAATCCAGTCCTTGTAGCTACGGCCTAATGA
ACAACTTTCAGGTAATGAGTATGGTGTCAGGATTTACACCACTAATTTCCGCGGGCATATTCTCTGCCAC
TCTTTCTAGCGCATTAGCATCCCTAGTGAGTGCTCCCAAGATATTTCAGGCCCTATGTAAAGACAACATC
TACCCCGCTTTCCAGATGTTTGCTAAAGGTTATGGGAAAAATAATGAGCCATTACGTGGCTACATCTTAA
CATTCTTAATTGCACTTGGATTCATCTTAATTGCCGAACTGAATGTTATTTGTCCAATTATCTCAAACTT
CTTCCTTGCCAGCTATGCCCTCATCAATTTTTCAGTATTCCATGCTTCACTGGCCAAAAGCCCAGGATGG
CGACCGGCATTTAAATACTACAATATGTGGATCTCACTTCTTGGAGCAATTCTTTGTTGCATAGTAATGT
TCGTCATTAACTGGTGGGCTGCTTTGCTAACCTACGTGATAGTCCTTGGGCTGTATATTTATGTTACCTA
CAAAAAACCCGATGTGAATTGGGGATCCTCTACACAAGCCCTGACTTACCTCAATGCCCTGCAACATAGT
ATTAGGCTTTCTGGCGTGGAGGACCATGTGAAAAACTTTAGGCCACAGTGTCTTGTTATGACAGGAGCGC
CAAACTCACGGCCGGCCTTACTTCATCTTGTTCACGATTTCACAAAAAATGTTGGTTTGATGATCTGTGG
ACACGTACACATGGGACCACGCAGACAAGCCATGAAAGAAATGTCCATCGACCAAGCCAAATATCAGCGC
TGGCTTATTAAGAACAAAATGAAGGCTTTTTATGCACCAGTACATGCAGATGACCTCAGAGAAGGGGCCC
AATACTTGATGCAGGCTGCTGGCCTGGGCCGTATGAAGCCAAACACACTAGTCCTTGGATTTAAGAAAGA
TTGGTTGCAAGCAGATATGAGGGATGTGGATATGTACATAAACTTATTTCACGATGCTTTTGACATACAA
TATGGCGTAGTGGTTATTCGCCTAAAAGAAGGTCTGGATATTAGTCACCTGCAGGGACAAGAAGAATTAT
TGTCATCACAAGAGAAATCTCCTGGCACCAAGGATGTCGTAGTAAGTGTGGAATATAGTAAAAAGTCCGA
TTTAGATACTTCGAAACCCCTCAGTGAAAAACCAATTACCCATAAAGTCGAGGAAGAAGATGGCAAGACT
GCAACTCAACCACTGTTGAAAAAAGAATCCAAAGGCCCTATTGTGCCTTTGAATGTAGCTGACCAAAAGC
TTCTTGAAGCTAGTACACAGTTTCAGAAAAAACAAGGAAAGAATACTATTGATGTCTGGTGGCTTTTTGA
TGACGGAGGTCTGACCTTATTGATACCTTACCTTCTGACGACCAAGAAAAAATGGAAAGACTGTAAGATC
AGAGTATTCATTGGTGGAAAGATAAACAGAATAGACCATGACCGGAGAGCGATGGCTACTTTACTGAGCA
AGTTCAGAATCGATTTTTCTGACATCATGGTTCTAGGAGACATCAATACCAAACCAAAGAAAGAAAACAT
TATAGCTTTCGAGGAAATCATTGAGCCATACAGACTTCACGAAGATGATAAAGAGCAAGATATCGCAGAT
AAAATGAAAGAAGATGAACCCTGGCGAATAACAGATAATGAATTGGAGCTGTATAAGACCAAGACATACC
GGCAGATCAGGTTAAATGAGTTATTAAAGGAACATTCAAGCACAGCTAACATTATTGTGATGAGTTTACC
GGTCGCACGAAAGGGTGCCGTTTCTAGTGCTCTCTACATGGCATGGTTAGAAGCACTATCTAAGGATCTA
CCACCAATCCTACTAGTTCGTGGGAATCATCAGAGTGTCCTTACCTTCTATTCATAATTAATTAAGTTTA
AACCCGCTGATCAGCCTCGACTGTGCCTTCTAGTTGCCAGCCATCTGTTGTTTGCCCCTCCCCCGTGCCT
TCCTTGACCCTGGAAGGTGCCACTCCCACTGTCCTTTCCTAATAAAATGAGGAAATTGCATCGCATTGTC
TGAGTAGGTGTCATTCTATTCTGGGGGGTGGGGTGGGGCAGGACAGCAAGGGGGAGGATTGGGAAGACAA
TAGCAGGCATGCTGGGGATGCGGTGGGCTCTATGGCTTCTGAGGCGGAAAGAACCAGCTGGGGCTCTAGG
GGGTATCCCC
[124 nt withheld, positions 4771-4894]
C
[91 nt withheld, positions 4896-4986]
A
[49 nt withheld, positions 4988-5036]
CCTTTGACGTTGGAGTCCACGTTCTTT
[37 nt withheld, positions 5064-5100]
ACCCTATCTCGGTCTATTCTTTTGATTTATAAGGGATTTTGCCGATTTCGGCCTATTGGTTAAAAAATGA
GCTGATTTAACAAAAATTTAACGCGAATTAATTCTGTGGAATGTGTGTCAGTTAGGGTGTGGAAAGTCCC
CAGGCTCCCCAGCAGGCAGAAGTATGCAAAGCATGCATCTCAATTAGTCAGCAACCAGGTGTGGAAAGTC
CCCAGGCTCCCCAGCAGGCAGAAGTATGCAAAGCATGCATCTCAATTAGTCAGCAACCATAGTCCCGCCC
CTAACTCCGCCCATCCCGCCCCTAACTCCGCCCAGTTCCGCCCATTCTCCGCCCCATGGCTGACTAATTT
TTTTTATTTATGCAGAGGCCGAGGCCGCCTCTGCCTCTGAGCTATTCCAGAAGTAGTGAGGAGGCTTTTT
TGGAGGCCTAGGCTTTTGCAAAAAGCTCCCGGGAGCTTGTATATCCATTTTCGGATCTGATCAAGAGACA
GGATGAGGATCGTTTCGCATGATTGAACAAGATGGATTGCACGCAGGTTCTCCGGCCGCTTGGGTGGAGA
GGCTATTCGGCTATGACTGGGCACAACAGACAATCGGCTGCTCTGATGCCGCCGTGTTCCGGCTGTCAGC
GCAGGGGCGCCCGGTTCTTTTTGTCAAGACCGACCTGTCCGGTGCCCTGAATGAACTGCAGGACGAGGCA
GCGCGGCTATCGTGGCTGGCCACGACGGGCGTTCCTTGCGCAGCTGTGCTCGACGTTGTCACTGAAGCGG
GAAGGGACTGGCTGCTATTGGGCGAAGTGCCGGGGCAGGATCTCCTGTCATCTCACCTTGCTCCTGCCGA
GAAAGTATCCATCATGGCTGATGCAATGCGGCGGCTGCATACGCTTGATCCGGCTACCTGCCCATTCGAC
CACCAAGCGAAACATCGCATCGAGCGAGCACGTACTCGGATGGAAGCCGGTCTTGTCGATCAGGATGATC
TGGACGAAGAGCATCAGGGGCTCGCGCCAGCCGAACTGTTCGCCAGGCTCAAGGCGCGCATGCCCGACGG
CGAGGATCTCGTCGTGACCCATGGCGATGCCTGCTTGCCGAATATCATGGTGGAAAATGGCCGCTTTTCT
GGATTCATCGACTGTGGCCGGCTGGGTGTGGCGGACCGCTATCAGGACATAGCGTTGGCTACCCGTGATA
TTGCTGAAGAGCTTGGCGGCGAATGGGCTGACCGCTTCCTCGTGCTTTACGGTATCGCCGCTCCCGATTC
GCAGCGCATCGCCTTCTATCGCCTTCTTGACGAGTTCTTCTGAGCGGGACTCTGGGGTTCGAAATGACCG
ACCAAGCGACGCCCAACCTGCCATCACGAGATTTCGATTCCACCGCCGCCTTCTATGAAAGGTTGGGCTT
CGGAATCGTTTTCCGGGACGCCGGCTGGATGATCCTCCAGCGCGGGGATCTCATGCTGGAGTTCTTCGCC
CACCCCAACTTGTTTATTGCAGCTTATAATGGTTACAAATAAAGCAATAGCATCACAAATTTCACAAATA
AAGCATTTTTTTCACTGCATTCTAGTTGTGGTTTGTCCAAACTCATCAATGTATCTTATCATGTCTGTAT
ACCGTCGACCTCTAGCTAGAGCTTGGCGTAATCATGGTCATAGCTGTTTCCTGTGTGAAATTGTTATCCG
CTCACAATTCCACACAACATACGAGCCGGAAGCATAAAGTGTAAAGCCTGGGGTGCCTAATGAGTGAGCT
AACTCACATTAATTGCGTTGCGCTCACTGCCCGCTTTCCAGTCGGGAAACCTGTCGTGCCAGCTGCATTA
ATGAATCGGCCAACGCGCGGGGAGAGGCGGTTTGCGTATTGGGCGCTCTTCCGCTTCCTCGCTCACTGAC
TCGCTGCGCTCGGTCGTTCGGCTGCGGCGAGCGGTATCAGCTCACTCAAAGGCGGTAATACGGTTATCCA
CAGAATCAGGGGATAACGCAGGAAAGAACATGTGAGCAAAAGGCCAGCAAAAGGCCAGGAACCGTAAAAA
GGCCGCGTTGCTGGCGTTTTTCCATAGGCTCCGCCCCCCTGACGAGCATCACAAAAATCGACGCTCAAGT
CAGAGGTGGCGAAACCCGACAGGACTATAAAGATACCAGGCGTTTCCCCCTGGAAGCTCCCTCGTGCGCT
CTCCTGTTCCGACCCTGCCGCTTACCGGATACCTGTCCGCCTTTCTCCCTTCGGGAAGCGTGGCGCTTTC
TCATAGCTCACGCTGTAGGTATCTCAGTTCGGTGTAGGTCGTTCGCTCCAAGCTGGGCTGTGTGCACGAA
CCCCCCGTTCAGCCCGACCGCTGCGCCTTATCCGGTAACTATCGTCTTGAGTCCAACCCGGTAAGACACG
ACTTATCGCCACTGGCAGCAGCCACTGGTAACAGGATTAGCAGAGCGAGGTATGTAGGCGGTGCTACAGA
GTTCTTGAAGTGGTGGCCTAACTACGGCTACACTAGAAGAACAGTATTTGGTATCTGCGCTCTGCTGAAG
CCAGTTACCTTCGGAAAAAGAGTTGGTAGCTCTTGATCCGGCAAACAAACCACCGCTGGTAGCGGTTTTT
TTGTTTGCAAGCAGCAGATTACGCGCAGAAAAAAAGGATCTCAAGAAGATCCTTTGATCTTTTCTACGGG
GTCTGACGCTCAGTGGAACGAAAACTCACGTTAAGGGATTTTGGTCATGAGATTATCAAAAAGGATCTTC
ACCTAGATCCTTTTAAATTAAAAATGAAGTTTTAAATCAATCTAAAGTATATATGAGTAAACTTGGTCTG
ACAGTTACCAATGCTTAATCAGTGAGGCACCTATCTCAGCGATCTGTCTATTTCGTTCATCCATAGTTGC
CTGACTCCCCGTCGTGTAGATAACTACGATACGGGAGGGCTTACCATCTGGCCCCAGTGCTGCAATGATA
CCGCGAGACCCACGCTCACCGGCTCCAGATTTATCAGCAATAAACCAGCCAGCCGGAAGGGCCGAGCGCA
GAAGTGGTCCTGCAACTTTATCCGCCTCCATCCAGTCTATTAATTGTTGCCGGGAAGCTAGAGTAAGTAG
TTCGCCAGTTAATAGTTTGCGCAACGTTGTTGCCATTGCTACAGGCATCGTGGTGTCACGCTCGTCGTTT
GGTATGGCTTCATTCAGCTCCGGTTCCCAACGATCAAGGCGAGTTACATGATCCCCCATGTTGTGCAAAA
AAGCGGTTAGCTCCTTCGGTCCTCCGATCGTTGTCAGAAGTAAGTTGGCCGCAGTGTTATCACTCATGGT
TATGGCAGCACTGCATAATTCTCTTACTGTCATGCCATCCGTAAGATGCTTTTCTGTGACTGGTGAGTAC
TCAACCAAGTCATTCTGAGAATAGTGTATGCGGCGACCGAGTTGCTCTTGCCCGGCGTCAATACGGGATA
ATACCGCGCCACATAGCAGAACTTTAAAAGTGCTCATCATTGGAAAACGTTCTTCGGGGCGAAAACTCTC
AAGGATCTTACCGCTGTTGAGATCCAGTTCGATGTAACCCACTCGTGCACCCAACTGATCTTCAGCATCT
TTTACTTTCACCAGCGTTTCTGGGTGAGCAAAAACAGGAAGGCAAAATGCCGCAAAAAAGGGAATAAGGG
CGACACGGAAATGTTGAATACTCATACTCTTCCTTTTTCAATATTATTGAAGCATTTATCAGGGTTATTG
TCTCATGAGCGGATACATATTTGAATGTATTTAGAAAAATAAACAAATAGGGGTTCCGCGCACATTTCCC
CGAAAAGTGCCACCTGACGTCGACGGATCGGGAGATCTCCCGATCCCCTATGGTGCACTCTCAGTACAAT
CTGCTCTGATGCCGCATAGTTAAGCCAGTATCTGCTCCCTGCTTGTGTGTTGGAGGTCGCTGAGTAGTGC
GCGAGCAAAATTTAAGCTACAACAAGGCAAGGCTTGACCGACAATTGCATGAAGAATCTGCTTAGGGTTA
GGCGTTTTGCGCTGCTTCGCGATGTACGGGCCAGATATACGCGTTGACATTGATTATTGACTAGTTATTA
ATAGTAATCAATTACGGGGTCATTAGTTCATAGCCCATATATGGAGTTCCGCGTTACATAACTTACGGTA
AATGGCCCGCCTGGCTGACCGCCCAACGACCCCCGCCCATTGACGTCAATAATGACGTATGTTCCCATAG
TAACGCCAATAGGGACTTTCCATTGACGTCAATGGGTGGAGTATTTACGGTAAACTGCCCACTTGGCAGT
ACATCAAGTGTATCATATGCCAAGTACGCCCCCTATTGACGTCAATGACGGTAAATGGCCCGCCTGGCAT
TATGCCCAGTACATGACCTTATGGGACTTTCCTACTTGGCAGTACATCTACGTATTAGTCATCGCTATTA
CCATGGTGATGCGGTTTTGGCAGTACATCAATGGGCGTGGATAGCGGTTTGACTCACGGGGATTTCCAAG
TCTCCACCCCATTGACGTCAATGGGAGTTTGTTTTGGCACCAAAATCAACGGGACTTTCCAAAATGTCGT
AACAACTCCGCCCCATTGACGCAAATGGGCGGTAGGCGTGTACGGTGGGAGGTCTATATAAGCAGAGCTC
TCTGGCTAACTAGAGAACCCACTGCTTACTGGCTTATCGAAATTAATACGACTCACTATAGGGAGACCCA
AGCTG
Features (pLannotate 1.2.2; 22 found; start..end, strand, type, name):
     31..96      +  CDS            3xFLAG: three tandem FLAG® epitope tags, followed by an enterokinase cleavage site
    109..822     +  CDS            mCitrine: mCitrine is a basic (constitutively fluorescent) yellow fluorescent protein published in 2001, derived from Aequorea victoria.
    829..4464    +  CDS            SLC12A2: S12A2_HUMAN - Also known as NKCC1. Experimental evidence at protein level: Swiss-Prot protein existence level 1. Cation-chloride cotransporter which mediates the electroneutral transport of chloride, potassium and/or sodium ions across the membrane. Plays a vital role in the regulation of ionic balance and cell volume. From Homo sapiens (Human).
   4501..4725    +  polyA_signal   bGH poly(A) signal: bovine growth hormone polyadenylation signal
   4729..4750    +  promoter       SV40 promoter (fragment): SV40 enhancer and early promoter
   4771..5199    +  rep_origin     f1 ori (sequence partly withheld): f1 bacteriophage origin of replication; arrow indicates direction of (+) strand synthesis
   5213..5542    +  promoter       SV40 promoter: SV40 enhancer and early promoter
   5609..6400    +  CDS            neo: KKA2_KLEPN - Also known as kan, nptII. Experimental evidence at protein level: Swiss-Prot protein existence level 1. Resistance to kanamycin, neomycin, paromomycin, ribostamycin, butirosin and gentamicin B. From Klebsiella pneumoniae.
   6424..6582    +  CDS            ble (fragment): BLE_KLEPN - Experimental evidence at protein level: Swiss-Prot protein existence level 1. Binding protein with a strong affinity to the bleomycin family of antibiotics. Binds to CL990; an antimitotic-antibiotic compound. From Klebsiella pneumoniae.
   6577..6698    +  polyA_signal   SV40 poly(A) signal: SV40 polyadenylation signal
   6771..6787    -  protein_bind   lac operator: The lac repressor binds to the lac operator to inhibit transcription in E. coli. This inhibition can be relieved by adding lactose or isopropyl-β-D-thiogalactopyranoside (IPTG). lac repressor encoded by lacI
   6795..6825    -  promoter       lac promoter: promoter for the E. coli lac operon
   6840..6861    -  protein_bind   CAP binding site: CAP binding activates transcription in the presence of cAMP. E. coli catabolite activator protein
   6874..6966    -  CDS            lacI (fragment): lac repressor; lacI; The lac repressor binds to the lac operator to inhibit transcription in E. coli. This inhibition can be relieved by adding lactose or isopropyl-β-D-thiogalactopyranoside (IPTG).
   7149..7734    -  rep_origin     ori: high-copy-number ColE1/pMB1/pBR322/pUC origin of replication
   7905..8765    -  CDS            AmpR: β-lactamase; bla; confers resistance to ampicillin, carbenicillin, and related antibiotics
   8766..8870    -  promoter       AmpR promoter: bla
   8929..8981    -  misc_feature   bom (fragment): basis of mobility region from pBR322
   9136..9515    +  enhancer       CMV enhancer: human cytomegalovirus immediate early enhancer
   9516..9719    +  promoter       CMV promoter: human cytomegalovirus (CMV) immediate early promoter
   9715..9748    +  LTR            5' LTR (truncated) (fragment): truncated 5' long terminal repeat (LTR) from HIV-1
   9764..9782    +  promoter       T7 promoter: promoter for bacteriophage T7 RNA polymerase
