[The description below was written by a language model from this plasmid's Addgene catalogue record and pLannotate feature annotations shown in this document.]
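Description:
pcDNA3.1 Flag YFP hNKCC1 A675C (NT441) is a mammalian expression plasmid built on the pcDNA3.1 neo backbone. It is propagated in E. coli as a high-copy plasmid through its ColE1/pUC-type origin and selected with ampicillin via the β-lactamase gene. An f1 origin is also present. For selection in mammalian cells, an SV40 enhancer/early promoter drives the neomycin phosphotransferase gene, terminated by an SV40 polyadenylation signal, which allows stable lines to be selected with G418.

The payload is a single fusion open reading frame transcribed from the CMV immediate-early enhancer and promoter and terminated by the bovine growth hormone polyadenylation signal. A T7 promoter lies just upstream of the insert. The frame begins with a 3xFLAG epitope, continues into a yellow fluorescent protein that the sequence annotation identifies as mCitrine, and then runs into human NKCC1 (SLC12A2), the Na-K-Cl cotransporter that carries out electroneutral cation-chloride transport and contributes to cell volume and ion balance. The NKCC1 coding sequence is synthetic and was designed with convenient restriction sites. It carries an alanine-to-cysteine substitution at position 675, introduced into the wild-type parent construct NT17. The insert sits between NheI and PmeI sites, both of which were retained.

The N-terminal tags allow the transporter to be detected or purified by the FLAG epitope and visualised by fluorescence. The associated publication concerns internal crosslinking between transmembrane domains 10 and 11/12 to probe the motions behind ion transport and transporter activation, which suggests the introduced cysteine serves that kind of analysis. A few short annotations, such as the truncated HIV-1 LTR fragment and the ble and lacI fragments, appear to be partial matches to backbone sequence rather than functional elements.
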