Addgene plasmid #50876: pcDNA3.1 Flag YFP hNKCC1 A675C (NT441)
Purpose: Expresses human NKCC1 A675C mutant with an N-terminal 3xFLAG-YFP tag in mammalian cells. cDNA is synthetic, containing convenient restriction sites.
Depositing lab: Biff Forbush. Depositing organization: Yale University. Publication: Molecular Motions Involved in Na-K-Cl Cotransporter-mediated Ion Transport and Transporter Activation Revealed by Internal Crosslinking between Transmembrane Domains 10 and 11/12. Monette MY, Somasekharan S, Forbush B. J Biol Chem. 2014 Jan 22. 10.1074/jbc.M113.542258 PubMed 24451383.
Backbone
  Vector backbone: pcDNA 3.1 neo
  Backbone manufacturer: Life Technologies
  Backbone size w/o insert (bp): 5316
  Vector type: Mammalian Expression
  Selectable markers: Neomycin (select with G418)
Growth in bacteria
  Bacterial resistance: Ampicillin, 100 μg/mL
  Growth temperature: 37°C
  Growth strain: DH5alpha
  Copy number: High Copy
Gene/Insert
  Gene/Insert name: human NKCC1 (synthetic) (alt names: Slc12A2 (synthetic); Na-K-Cl cotransporter)
  Species: H. sapiens (human), Synthetic
  Insert size (bp): 4479
  Mutation: A675C in hNKCC1 in NT17
  Entrez Gene: SLC12A2 (a.k.a. BSC, BSC-2, BSC2, CCC1, KILQS, NKCC1, PPP1R141)
  Promoter: CMV
  Tag / fusion protein: 3x Flag (N terminal on insert); YFP (N terminal on insert)
  Cloning method: Restriction Enzyme; 5′ cloning site NheI (not destroyed); 3′ cloning site PmeI (not destroyed)
  Sequencing primers: 5′ CMV-F; 3′ BGH-rev
Terms and licenses: Academic/Nonprofit Terms; Industry Terms: Not Available to Industry
Depositor comments: Plasmid constructed from pcDNA3.1 Flag YFP hNKCC1 WT (NT17). See Addgene plasmid# 49085 (http://www.addgene.org/49085/) for plasmid map of wild-type construct.
How to cite: pcDNA3.1 Flag YFP hNKCC1 A675C (NT441) was a gift from Biff Forbush (Addgene plasmid # 50876 ; http://n2t.net/addgene:50876 ; RRID:Addgene_50876)
