>Addgene plasmid #50876 | pcDNA3.1 Flag YFP hNKCC1 A675C (NT441) | addgene partial sequence | sequence record 78639 | CMV-F 5'-CGCAAATGGGCGGTAGGCGTG-3'
GAGCTCTCTGGCTAACTAGAGAACCCACTGCTTACTGGCTTATCGAAATTAATACGACTCACTATAGGGA
GACCCAAGCTGGCTAGCCCGGGCACGGCCGCCACCATGGGAGACTACAAAGACCATGACGGTGATTATAA
AGATCACGACATCGACTACAAGGATGACGATGACAAGGGTGACCCTACCGTCAGCAAGGGCGAGGAGCTG
TTCACCGGGGTGGTGCCCATCCTGGTCGAGCTGGACGGCGACGTAAACGGCCACAAGTTCAGCGTGTCCG
GCGAGGGCGAGGGCGATGCCACCTACGGCAAGCTGACCCTGAAGTTCATCTGCACCACCGGCAAGCTGCC
CGTGCCCTGGCCCACCCTCGTGACCACCTTCGGCTACGGCCTGATGTGCTTCGCCCGCTACCCCGACCAC
ATGAAGCAGCACGACTTCTTCAAGTCCGCCATGCCCGAAGGCTACGTCCAGGAGCGCACCATCTTCTTCA
AGGACGACGGCAACTACAAGACCCGCGCCGAGGTGAAGTTCGAGGGCGACACCCTGGTGAACCGCATCGA
GCTGAAGGGCATCGACTTCAAGGAGGACGGCAACATCCTAGGGCACAAGCTGGAGTACAACTACAACAGC
CACAACGTTTATATCATGGCCGACAAGCAGAAGAACGGCATCAAGGTGAACTTCAAGATCCGCCACAACA
TCGAGGACGGCAGCGTGCAGCTCGCCGACCACTACCAGCAGAACACCCCCATCGGCGACGGCCCCGTGCT
GCTGCCCGACAACCACTACCTGAGCTAC
