>Addgene plasmid #50876 | pcDNA3.1 Flag YFP hNKCC1 A675C (NT441) | addgene partial sequence | sequence record 79012 | hNKCC1-int-R 5'-ATATTTGGCTTGGTCGATGG-3'
TCCACAGATCATCAAACCAACATTTTTTGTGAAATCGTGAACAAGATGAAGTAAGGCCGGCCGTGAGTTT
GGCGCTCCTGTCATAACAAGACACTGTGGCCTAAAGTTTTTCACATGGTCCTCCACGCCAGAAAGCCTAA
TACTATGTTGCAGGGCATTGAGGTAAGTCAGGGCTTGTGTAGAGGATCCCCAATTCACATCGGGTTTTTT
GTAGGTAACATAAATATACAGCCCAAGGACTATCACGTAGGTTAGCAAAGCAGCCCACCAGTTAATGACG
AACATTACTATGCAACAAAGAATTGCTCCAAGAAGTGAGATCCACATATTGTAGTATTTAAATGCCGGTC
GCCATCCTGGGCTTTTGGCCAGTGAAGCATGGAATACTGAAAAATTGATGAGGGCATAGCTGGCAAGGAA
GAAGTTTGAGATAATTGGACAAATAACATTCAGTTCGGCAATTAAGATGAATCCAAGTGCAATTAAGAAT
GTTAAGATGTAGCCACGTAATGGCTCATTATTTTTCCCATAACCTTTAGCAAACATCTGGAAAGCGGGGT
AGATGTTGTCTTTACATAGGGCCTGAAATATCTTGGGAGCACTCACTAGGGATGCTAATGCGCTAGAAAG
AGTGGCAGAGAATATGCCCGCGGAAATTAGTGGTGTAAATCCTGACACCATACTCATTACCTGAAAGTTG
TTCATTAGGCCGTAGCTACAAGGACTGGATTCACAAGATGAAAAATCAAAGTTTAATTTGCAGGCTGCGC
TAGTACAGTTTGTTAGCTCTGTTACGATAGTGTCATTAACATTACCAGTGGCATCGCGTACGACACAAGA
ACCTACAGACACGGCAA
